>Addgene plasmid #87830 | pACBSR-hyg | addgene full sequence | sequence record 176906 | Addgene NGS Result
GTATGCCAGAGACATCGGGGTCAGGTAGTTTTCAACCAGGTTGTTCGGGATGGTTTTTTT
[354 nt withheld, positions 61-414]
TTTCATATGCATATAGGTACCCTCCTGCTAGCCCAAAAAAACGGGTATGGAGAAACAGTAGAGAGTTGCG
ATAAAAAGCGTCAGGTAGGATCCGCTAATCTTATGGATAAAAATGCTATGGCATAGCAAAGTGTGACGCC
GTGCAAATAATCAATGTGGACTTTTCTGCCGTGATTATAGACACTTTTGTTACGCGTTTTTGTCATGGCT
TTGGTCCCGCTTTGTTACAGAATGCTTTTAATAAGCGGGGTTACCGGTTTGGTTAGCGAGAAGAGCCAGT
AAAAGACGCAGTGACGGCAATGTCTGATGCAATATGGACAATTGGTTTCTTCTCTGAATGGCGGGAGTAT
GAAAAGTATGGCTGAAGCGCAAAATGATCCCCTGCTGCCGGGATACTCGTTTAATGCCCATCTGGTGGCG
GGTTTAACGCCGATTGAGGCCAACGGTTATCTCGATTTTTTTATCGACCGACCGCTGGGAATGAAAGGTT
ATATTCTCAATCTCACCATTCGCGGTCAGGGGGTGGTGAAAAATCAGGGACGAGAATTTGTTTGCCGACC
GGGTGATATTTTGCTGTTCCCGCCAGGAGAGATTCATCACTACGGTCGTCATCCGGAGGCTCGCGAATGG
TATCACCAGTGGGTTTACTTTCGTCCGCGCGCCTACTGGCATGAATGGCTTAACTGGCCGTCAATATTTG
CCAATACGGGGTTCTTTCGCCCGGATGAAGCGCACCAGCCGCATTTCAGCGACCTGTTTGGGCAAATCAT
TAACGCCGGGCAAGGGGAAGGGCGCTATTCGGAGCTGCTGGCGATAAATCTGCTTGAGCAATTGTTACTG
CGGCGCATGGAAGCGATTAACGAGTCGCTCCATCCACCGATGGATAATCGGGTACGCGAGGCTTGTCAGT
ACATCAGCGATCACCTGGCAGACAGCAATTTTGATATCGCCAGCGTCGCACAGCATGTTTGCTTGTCGCC
GTCGCGTCTGTCACATCTTTTCCGCCAGCAGTTAGGGATTAGCGTCTTAAGCTGGCGCGAGGACCAACGT
ATCAGCCAGGCGAAGCTGCTTTTGAGCACCACCCGGATGCCTATCGCCACCGTCGGTCGCAATGTTGGTT
TTGACGATCAACTCTATTTCTCGCGGGTATTTAAAAAATGCACCGGGGCCAGCCCGAGCGAGTTCCGTGC
CGGTTGTGAAGAAAAAGTGAATGATGTAGCCGTCAAGTTGTCATAATTGGTAACGAATCAGACAATTGAC
GGCTTGACGGAGTAGCATAGGGTTTGCAGAATCCCTGCTTCGTCCATTTGACAGGCACATTATGCATCGA
TGATAAGCTGTCAAACATGAGCAGATCCTCTACGCCGGACGCATCGTGGCCGGCATCACCGGCGCCACAG
GTGCGGTTGCTGGCGCCTATATCGCCGACATCACCGATGGGGAAGATCGGGCTCGCCACTTCGGGCTCAT
GAGCGCTTGTTTCGGCGTGGGTATGGTGGCAGGCCCCGTGGCCGGGGGACTGTTGGGCGCCATCTCCTTC
TGCCTCGCGCGTTTCGGTGATGACGGTGAAAACCTCTGACACATGCAGCTCCCGGAGACGGTCACAGCTT
GTCTGTAAGCGGATGCCGGGAGCAGACAAGCCCGTCAGGGCGCGTCAGCGGGTGTTGGCGGGTGTCGGGG
CGCAGCCATGACCCAGTCACGTAGCGATAGCGGAGTGTATACTGGCTTAACTATGCGGCATCAGAGCAGA
TTGTACTGAGAGTGCACCTGCCATTCATCCGCTTATTATCACTTATTCAGGCGTAGCAACCAGGCGTTTA
AGGGCACCAATAACTGCCTTAAAAAAACTCGAGGTATATATGAGTAAACTTGGTCTGACAGCTATTCCTT
TGCCCTCGGACGAGTGCTGGGGCGTCGGTTTCCACTATCGGCGAGTACTTCTACACAGCCATCGGTCCAG
ACGGCCGCGCTTCTGCGGGCGATTTGTGTACGCCCGACAGTCCCGGCTCCGGATCGGACGATTGCGTCGC
ATCGACCCTGCGCCCAAGCTGCATCATCGAAATTGCCGTCAACCAAGCTCTGATAGAGTTGGTCAAGACC
AATGCGGAGCATATACGCCCGGAGCCGCGGCGATCCTGCAAGCTCCGGATGCCTCCGCTCGAAGTAGCGC
GTCTGCTGCTCCATACAAGCCAACCACGGCCTCCAGAAGAAGATGTTGGCGACCTCGTATTGGGAATCCC
CGAACATCGCCTCGCTCCAGTCAATGACCGCTGTTATGCGGCCATTGTCCGTCAGGACATTGTTGGAGCC
GAAATCCGCGTGCACGAGGTGCCGGACTTCGGGGCAGTCCTCGGCCCAAAGCATCAGCTCATCGAGAGCC
TGCGCGACGGACGCACTGACGGTGTCGTCCATCACAGTTTGCCAGTGATACACATGGGGATCAGCAATCG
CGCATATGAAATCACGCCATGTAGTGTATTGACCGATTCCTTGCGGTCCGAATGGGCCGAACCCGCTCGT
CTGGCTAAGATCGGCCGCAGCGATCGCATCCATGGCCTCCGCGACCGGCTGCAGAACAGCGGGCAGTTCG
GTTTCAGGCAGGTCTTGCAACGTGACACCCTGTGCACGGCGGGAGATGCAATAGGTCAGGCTCTCGCTGA
ATTCCCCAATGTCAAGCACTTCCGGAATCGGGAGCGCGGCCGATGCAAAGTGCCGATAAACATAACGATC
TTTGTAGAAACCATCGGCGCAGCTATTTACCCGCAGGACATATCCACGCCCTCCTACATCGAAGCTGAAA
GCACGAGATTCTTCGCCCTCCGAGAGCTGCATCAGGTCGGAGACGCTGTCGAACTTTTCGATCAGAAACT
TCTCGACAGACGTCGCGGTGAGTTCAGGCTTTTTCATACTCTTCCTTTTTCAATATTATTGAAGCATTTA
TCAGGGTTATTGTCTCATGAGCGGATACATATTTGAATGTATTTAGAAAAATAAACAAATAGGGGTTCCG
CGCACATTTCCCCGAGATCTGCAAAGTGCGTCGGGTGATGCTGCCAACTTACTGATTTAGTGTATGATGG
TGTTTTTGAGGTGCTCCAGTGGCTTCTGTTTCTATCAGCTGTCCCTCCTGTTCAGCTACTGACGGGGTGG
TGCGTAACGGCAAAAGCACCGCCGGACATCAGCGCTAGCGGAGTGTATACTGGCTTACTATGTTGGCACT
GATGAGGGTGTCAGTGAAGTGCTTCATGTGGCAGGAGAAAAAAGGCTGCACCGGTGCGTCAGCAGAATAT
GTGATACAGGATATATTCCGCTTCCTCGCTCACTGACTCGCTACGCTCGGTCGTTCGACTGCGGCGAGCG
GAAATGGCTTACGAACGGGGCGGAGATTTCCTGGAAGATGCCAGGAAGATACTTAACAGGGAAGTGAGAG
GGCCGCGGCAAAGCCGTTTTTCCATAGGCTCCGCCCCCCTGACAAGCATCACGAAATCTGACGCTCAAAT
CAGTGGTGGCGAAACCCGACAGGACTATAAAGATACCAGGCGTTTCCCCCTGGCGGCTCCCTCGTGCGCT
CTCCTGTTCCTGCCTTTCGGTTTACCGGTGTCATTCCGCTGTTATGGCCGCGTTTGTCTCATTCCACGCC
TGACACTCAGTTCCGGGTAGGCAGTTCGCTCCAAGCTGGACTGTATGCACGAACCCCCCGTTCAGTCCGA
CCGCTGCGCCTTATCCGGTAACTATCGTCTTGAGTCCAACCCGGAAAGACATGCAAAAGCACCACTGGCA
GCAGCCACTGGTAATTGATTTAGAGGAGTTAGTCTTGAAGTCATGCGCCGGTTAAGGCTAAACTGAAAGG
ACAAGTTTTGGTGACTGCGCTCCTCCAAGCCAGTTACCTCGGTTCAAAGAGTTGGTAGCTCAGAGAACCT
TCGAAAAACCGCCCTGCAAGGCGGTTTTTTCGTTTTCAGAGCAAGAGATTACGCGCAGACCAAAACGATC
TCAAGAAGATCATCTTATTAATCAGATAAAATATTTCTAGATTTCAGTGCAATTTATCTCTTCAAATGTA
GCACCTGAAGTCAGCCCCATACGATATAAGTTGTAATTCTCATGTTTGACAGCTTATCATCGGTGCACCC
AACTGATCTTCAGCATCTTTTACTTTCACCAGCGTTTCTGGGTGAGCAAAAACAGGAAGGCAAAATGCCG
CAAAAAAGGGAATAAGGGCGACACGGAAATGTTGAATACTCATACTCTTCCTTTTTCAATATTATTGAAG
CATTTATCAGGGTTATTGTCTCATGAGCGGATACATATTTGAATGTATTTAGAAAAATAAACAAAAGAGT
TTGTAGAAACGCAAAAAGGCCATCCGTCAGGATGGCCTTCTGCTTAATTTGATGCCTGGCAGTTTATGGC
GGGCGTCCTGCCCGCCACCCTCCGGGCCGTTGCTTCGCAACGTTCAAATCCGCTCCCGGCGGATTTGTCC
TACTCAGGAGAGCGTTCACCGACAAACAACAGATAAAACGAAAGGCCCAGTCTTTCGACTGAGCCTTTCG
TTTTATTTGATGCCTGGCAGTTCCCTACTCTCGCATGGGGAGACCCCACACTACCATCGGCGCTACGGCG
TTTCACTTCTGAGTTCGGCATGGGGTCAGGTGGGACCACCGCGCTACTGCCGCCAGGCAAATTCTGTTTT
ATCAGACCGCTTCTGCGTTCTGATTTAATCTGTATCAGGCTGAAAATCTTCTCTCATCCGCCAAAACAGC
CAAGCTTGCATGCATTCTTCGTCTGTTTCTACTGGTATTGGCACAAACCTGATTCCAATTTGAGCAAGGC
TATGTGCCATCTCGATACTCGTTCTTAACTCAACAGAAGATGCTTTGTGCATACAGCCCCTCGTTTATTA
TTTATCTCCTCAGCCAGCCGCTGTGCTTTCAGTGGATTTCGGATAACAGAAAGGCCGGGAAATACCCAGC
CTCGCTTTGTAACGGAGTAGACGAAAGTGATTGCGCCTACCCGGATATTATCGTGAGGATGCGTCATCGC
CATTGCTCCCCAAATACAAAACCAATTTCAGCCAGTGCCTCGTCCATTTTTTCGATGAACTCCGGCACGA
TCTCGTCAAAACTCGCCATGTACTTTTCATCCCGCTCAATCACGACATAATGCAGGCCTTCACGCTTCAT
ACGCGGGTCATAGTTGGCAAAGTACCAGGCATTTTTTCGCGTCACCCACATGCTGTACTGCACCTGGGCC
ATGTAAGCTGACTTTATGGCCTCGAAACCACCGAGCCGGAACTTCATGAAATCCCGGGAGGTAAACGGGC
ATTTCAGTTCAAGGCCGTTGCCGTCACTGCATAAACCATCGGGAGAGCAGGCGGTACGCATACTTTCGTC
GCGATAGATGATCGGGGATTCAGTAACATTCACGCCGGAAGTGAATTCAAACAGGGTTCTGGCGTCGTTC
TCGTACTGTTTTCCCCAGGCCAGTGCTTTAGCGTTAACTTCCGGAGCCACACCGGTGCAAACCTCAGCAA
GCAGGGTGTGGAAGTAGGACATTTTCATGTCAGGCCACTTCTTTCCGGAGCGGGGTTTTGCTATCACGTT
GTGAACTTCTGAAGCGGTGATGACGCCGAGCCGTAATTTGTGCCACGCATCATCCCCCTGTTCGACAGCT
CTCACATCGATCCCGGTACGCTGCAGGATAATGTCCGGTGTCATGCTGCCACCTTCTGCTCTGCGGCTTT
CTGTTTCAGGAATCCAAGAGCTTTTACTGCTTCGGCCTGTGTCAGTTCTGACGATGCACGAATGTCGCGG
CGAAATATCTGGGAACAGAGCGGCAATAAGTCGTCATCCCATGTTTTATCCAGGGCGATCAGCAGAGTGT
TAATCTCCTGCATGGTTTCATCGTTAACCGGAGTGATGTCGCGTTCCGGCTGACGTTCTGCAGTGTATGC
AGTATTTTCGACAATGCGCTCGGCTTCATCCTTGTCATAGATACCAGCAAATCCGAAGGCCAGACGGGCA
CACTGAATCATGGCTTTATGACGTAACATCCGTTTGGGATGCGACTGCCACGGCCCCGTGATTTCTCTGC
CTTCGCGAGTTTTGAATGGTTCGCGGCGGCATTCATCCATCCATTCGGTAACGCAGATCGGATGATTACG
GTCCTTGCGGTAAATCCGGCATGTACAGGATTCATTGTCCTGCTCAAAGTCCATGCCATCAAACTGCTGG
TTTTCATTGATGATGCGGGACCAGCCATCAACGCCCACCACCGGAACGATGCCATTCTGCTTATCAGGAA
AGGCGTAAATTTCTTTCGTCCACGGATTAAGGCCGTACTGGTTGGCAACGATCAGTAATGCGATGAACTG
CGCATCGCTGGCATCACCTTTAAATGCCGTCTGGCGAAGAGTGGTGATCAGTTCCTGTGGGTCGACAGAA
TCCATGCCGACACGTTCAGCCAGCTTCCCAGCCAGCGTTGCGAGTGCAGTACTCATTCGTTTTATACCTC
TGAATCAATATCAACCTGGTGGTGAGCAATGGTTTCAACCATGTACCGGATGTGTTCTGCCATGCGCTCC
TGAAACTCAACATCGTCATCAAACGCACGGGTAATGGATTTTTTGCTGGCCCCGTGGCGTTGCAAATGAT
CGATGCATAGCGATTCAAACAGGTGCTGGGGCAGGCCTTTTTCCATGTCGTCTGCCAGTTCTGCCTCTTT
CTCTTCACGGGCGAGCTGCTGGTAGTGACGCGCCCAGCTCTGAGCCTCAAGACGATCCTGAATGTAATAA
GCGTTCATGGCTGAACTCCTGAAATAGCTGTGAAAATATCGCCCGCGAAATGCCGGGCTGATTAGGAAAA
CAGGAAAGGGGGTTAGTGAATGCTTTTGCTTGATCTCAGTTTCAGTATTAATATCCATTTTTTATAACCT
CCTTAGCATGCCTGCAGACGTCGGGCCCTTATTTCAGGAAAGTTTCGGAGGAGATAGTGTTCGGCAGTTT
GTACATCATCTGCGGGATCAGGTACGGTTTGATCAGGTTGTAGAAGATCAGGTAAGACATAGAATCGATG
TAGATGATCGGTTTGTTTTTGTTGATTTTTACGTAACAGTTCAGTTGGAATTTGTTACGCAGACCCTTAA
CCAGGTATTCTACTTCTTCGAAAGTGAAAGACTGGGTGTTCAGTACGATCGATTTGTTGGTAGAGTTTTT
GTTGTAATCCCATTTACCACCATCATCCATGAACCA
Features (pLannotate 1.2.2; 22 found; start..end, strand, type, name):
    461..745     -  promoter       araBAD promoter: araBAD; promoter of the L-arabinose operon of E. coli; the araC regulatory gene is transcribed in the opposite direction (Guzman et al., 1995)
    772..1650    +  CDS            araC: L-arabinose regulatory protein; araC
   1740..1758    -  promoter       tet promoter (fragment): E. coli promoter for tetracycline efflux protein gene
   1768..1953    +  CDS            TcR (fragment): tetracycline efflux protein; tet; confers resistance to tetracycline
   1954..1993    +  CDS            rop (fragment): Rop protein, which maintains plasmids at low copy number; rop
   2095..2182    +  misc_feature   bom (fragment): basis of mobility region from pBR322
   2296..3321    -  CDS            HygR: aminoglycoside phosphotransferase from E. coli; aph(4)-Ia; confers resistance to hygromycin
   3322..3426    -  promoter       AmpR promoter: bla
   3458..3601    +  mobile_element IS1 (fragment): prokaryotic transposable element IS1
   3720..3775    -  rep_origin     RSF ori (fragment): Plasmids containing the RSF 1030 origin of replication can be propagated in E. coli cells that contain additional plasmids with compatible origins.
   3863..4408    -  rep_origin     p15A ori: Plasmids containing the medium-copy-number p15A origin of replication can be propagated in E. coli cells that contain a second plasmid with the ColE1 origin.
   4520..4536    +  promoter       tet promoter (fragment): E. coli promoter for tetracycline efflux protein gene
   4537..4657    -  CDS            AmpR (fragment): β-lactamase; bla; confers resistance to ampicillin, carbenicillin, and related antibiotics
   4658..4749    -  promoter       AmpR promoter: bla
   4768..4795    -  terminator     rrnB T2 terminator: transcription terminator T2 from the E. coli rrnB gene
   4887..4973    -  terminator     rrnB T1 terminator: Escherichia coli rrnB; transcription terminator T1 from the E. coli rrnB gene
   4975..5090    -  ncRNA          5S rRNA: Accession: RF00001 - 5S ribosomal RNA
   5203..5447    -  terminator     λ tL3 terminator: transcription terminator tL3 from phage λ
   5448..6128    -  CDS            Exo: 5' to 3' double-stranded DNA exonuclease in the λ Red system; exo; creates 3' single-stranded DNA tails
   6125..6910    -  CDS            Beta: single-stranded DNA binding recombinase in the λ Red system; bet; mediates pairing of a single-stranded DNA with a complementary target
   6916..7332    -  CDS            Gam: inhibitor of the host RecBCD nuclease in the λ Red system; gam; protects the double-stranded DNA substrate for recombination
   7376..420     -  CDS            SCEI (across the origin) (sequence partly withheld): SCE1_YEAST - Also known as OMEGA, SECY. Experimental evidence at protein level: Swiss-Prot protein existence level 1. Mitochondrial DNA endonuclease involved in intron homing. It introduces a specific double-strand break in the DNA of the 21S rRNA gene and thus mediates the insertion of an intron, containing its own coding sequence (group I intron), into an intronless gene. Specifically recognizes and cleaves the sequence 5'-TAGGGATAACAGGGTAAT-3'. From Saccharomyces cerevisiae (strain ATCC 204508 / S288c) (Baker's yeast).
