[The description below was written by a language model from this plasmid's Addgene catalogue record and pLannotate feature annotations shown in this document.]
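Description:
pACBSR-hyg is a bacterial expression plasmid that supplies the phage lambda Red recombination functions under arabinose control. It is a derivative of pACBSR, itself built on the pBAD system, and it is selected with hygromycin. The original chloramphenicol marker of pACBSR was replaced by a roughly 1 kb hygromycin resistance cassette, in which the aph(4)-Ia phosphotransferase gene is driven by the bla (AmpR) promoter. The plasmid replicates from a p15A origin, which is compatible with ColE1-type plasmids. The catalogue describes this origin as a temperature-sensitive version, and the plasmid is maintained at 30 °C. The catalogue lists a total size of about 7.3 kb, whereas the sequenced record is 7,660 nt.

In the annotated sequence, araC is transcribed divergently from the araBAD promoter. Downstream of that promoter, on the same strand, lie four coding sequences in series: the yeast homing endonuclease I-SceI, then Gam, Beta and Exo. These are followed by the lambda tL3 terminator and the rrnB T1/T2 terminators. This layout is consistent with a single arabinose-inducible operon. Gam blocks host RecBCD and so protects linear DNA, Exo resects the ends to leave 3′ single-stranded tails, and Beta anneals those tails to homologous targets. I-SceI can cut its 18 bp recognition site where one has been engineered into a donor or the chromosome, although the catalogue entry does not mention this function. The remaining annotations are short fragments of TcR, rop, bom, IS1, AmpR and an RSF origin, and they appear to be backbone remnants.

The associated publication used the plasmid for lambda Red gene knockouts in Klebsiella pneumoniae, including deletion of the capsule locus. The record does not say why hygromycin was chosen as the marker.
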