Addgene plasmid #87830: pACBSR-hyg
Purpose: Expresses lambda-red system with hyg selection marker
Depositing lab: Pep Charusanti. Depositing organization: University of California, San Diego (UCSD). Publication: Capsule deletion via a lambda-Red knockout system perturbs biofilm formation and fimbriae expression in Klebsiella pneumoniae MGH 78578. Huang TW, Lam I, Chang HY, Tsai SF, Palsson BO, Charusanti P. BMC Res Notes. 2014 Jan 8;7:13. doi: 10.1186/1756-0500-7-13. PubMed 24398052.
Backbone
  Vector backbone: pACBSR, which is based on pBAD
  Backbone manufacturer: N/A
  Backbone size w/o insert (bp): 6300
  Total vector size (bp): 7300
  Modifications to backbone: 1. camR in pACBSR replace with hygR 2. replication origin is p15a ts
  Vector type: Bacterial Expression
Growth in bacteria
  Bacterial resistance: Hygromycin, 200 μg/mL
  Growth temperature: 30°C
  Growth strain: DH5alpha
  Growth instructions: Might be possible to grow at 37C, but 30C works fine
  Copy number: Unknown
Gene/Insert
  Gene/Insert name: hyg
  Insert size (bp): 1040
  Mutation: None
  Promoter: bla
  Tag / fusion protein: None
  Cloning method: Restriction Enzyme; 5′ cloning site BgI II (unknown if destroyed); 3′ cloning site XhoI (unknown if destroyed)
  Sequencing primers: 5′ AGATCTCGGGGAAATGTGCGCGGAAC; 3′ CTCGAGGTATATATGAGTAAACTTGGTCTG
Terms and licenses: Academic/Nonprofit Terms; Industry Terms: Not Available to Industry
How to cite: pACBSR-hyg was a gift from Pep Charusanti (Addgene plasmid # 87830 ; http://n2t.net/addgene:87830 ; RRID:Addgene_87830)
